Addgene plasmid #211228: pBiT3.1-N_SCAP:1-905
Purpose: Mammalian expression of full-length human SCAP isoform 2. N-terminal HiBiT tag.
Depositing lab: Cheryl Arrowsmith. Depositing organization: University of Toronto. Publication: A Target Class Ligandability Evaluation of WD40 Repeat-Containing Proteins. Ackloo S, Li F, Szewczyk M, Seitova A, Loppnau P, Zeng H, Xu J, Ahmad S, Arnautova YA, Baghaie AJ, Beldar S, Bolotokova A, Centrella PA, Chau I, Clark MA, Cuozzo JW, Dehghani-Tafti S, Disch JS, Dong A, Dumas A, Feng JA, Ghiabi P, Gibson E, Gilmer J, Goldman B, Green SR, Guie MA, Guilinger JP, Harms N, Herasymenko O, Houliston S, Hutchinson A, Kearnes S, Keefe AD, Kimani SW, Kramer T, Kutera M, Kwak HA, Lento C, Li Y, Liu J, Loup J, Machado RAC, Mulhern CJ, Perveen S, Righetto GL, Riley P, Shrestha S, Sigel EA, Silva M, Sintchak MD, Slakman BL, Taylor RD, Thompson J, Torng W, Underkoffler C, von Rechenberg M, Walsh RT, Watson I, Wilson DJ, Wolf E, Yadav M, Yazdi AK, Zhang J, Zhang Y, Santhakumar V, Edwards AM, Barsyte-Lovejoy D, Schapira M, Brown PJ, Halabelian L, Arrowsmith CH. J Med Chem. 2025 Jan 23;68(2):1092-1112. doi: 10.1021/acs.jmedchem.4c02010. Epub 2024 Nov 4. PubMed 39495097.
Backbone
  Vector backbone: pBiT3.1-N
  Backbone manufacturer: Promega
  Vector type: Mammalian Expression
  Selectable markers: Neomycin (select with G418)
Growth in bacteria
  Bacterial resistance: Kanamycin, 50 μg/mL
  Growth temperature: 37°C
  Growth strain: DH5alpha
  Copy number: High Copy
Gene/Insert
  Gene/Insert name: SCAP:M1-D905
  Species: H. sapiens (human)
  Insert size (bp): 2715
  Mutation: isoform 2. V798I natural variant (VAR_012203)
  Entrez Gene: SCAP
  Promoter: CMV
  Tag / fusion protein: MVSGWRLFKKISGSSGGSSG (N terminal on insert)
  Cloning method: Ligation Independent Cloning
  Sequencing primers: 5′ T7; 3′ TTGCTCAGCGGTGGCAGCAG
Resource information
  A portion of this plasmid was derived from a plasmid made by: Mammalian Gene Collection (BC020987.1)
Terms and licenses: Academic/Nonprofit Terms; Industry Terms: Not Available to Industry
Depositor comments: 5' Cloning Site: Xho1 (not destroyed), 3' Cloning Site: Xba1 (not destroyed).
How to cite: pBiT3.1-N_SCAP:1-905 was a gift from Cheryl Arrowsmith (Addgene plasmid # 211228 ; http://n2t.net/addgene:211228 ; RRID:Addgene_211228)
