[The description below was written by a language model from this plasmid's Addgene catalogue record and pLannotate feature annotations shown in this document.]
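Description:
pBiT3.1-N_SCAP:1-905 is a mammalian expression plasmid built on the Promega pBiT3.1-N backbone, carrying human SCAP (residues M1 to D905, described as full-length isoform 2) fused at its N terminus to the HiBiT peptide through a short glycine-serine linker. The 2,715 bp insert derives from a Mammalian Gene Collection clone, carries the natural variant V798I, and was introduced by ligation-independent cloning between XhoI and XbaI sites that remain intact. Expression is driven by the CMV immediate early enhancer and promoter, followed by a chimeric β-globin/immunoglobulin intron that aids transcript processing, with an SV40 polyadenylation signal downstream of the coding region. A T7 promoter sits just upstream of the open reading frame and serves as a sequencing primer site.

The plasmid replicates at high copy in E. coli from a ColE1/pUC-type origin and is selected with kanamycin via a neo (nptII) gene under the bacterial EM7 promoter, with a loxP site immediately upstream of that cassette. The catalogue lists neomycin/G418 as the mammalian selectable marker, but the annotated sequence shows only the bacterial EM7 promoter in front of neo. It also shows a separate SV40 promoter-driven blasticidin S deaminase cassette with a synthetic poly(A) signal, which the catalogue fields do not mention, so the mammalian selection scheme is not fully consistent between the two sources.

HiBiT is a small peptide that complements the LgBiT fragment to reconstitute NanoLuc luciferase, allowing luminescent detection and quantification of the tagged protein. The associated publication evaluates the ligandability of WD40 repeat-containing proteins, a class that includes SCAP. The record does not state which specific assays this construct was used for.
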