Features (pLannotate 1.2.2; 17 found; start..end, strand, type, name):
     24..105     -  polyA_signal   SV40 poly(A) signal: SV40 polyadenylation signal
    128..211     -  CDS            large T antigen (fragment): large T antigen from SV40 (simian virus 40)
    276..641     +  enhancer       CMV enhancer: human cytomegalovirus immediate early enhancer
    643..842     +  promoter       CMV promoter: human cytomegalovirus (CMV) immediate early promoter
    981..1113    +  intron         chimeric intron: chimera between introns from human β-globin and immunoglobulin heavy chain genes
   1157..1175    +  promoter       T7 promoter: promoter for bacteriophage T7 RNA polymerase
   1334..3964    +  CDS            SCAP (fragment): SCAP_HUMAN - Also known as KIAA0199 From Homo sapiens (Human).
   3995..4013    +  misc_feature   MCS (fragment): pUC18/19 multiple cloning site
   4062..4183    -  polyA_signal   SV40 poly(A) signal: SV40 polyadenylation signal
   4206..4274    -  CDS            large T antigen (fragment): large T antigen from SV40 (simian virus 40)
   4298..4331    +  protein_bind   loxP: Cre-mediated recombination occurs in the 8-bp core sequence (GCATACAT). Cre recombinase
   4341..4388    +  promoter       EM7 promoter: synthetic bacterial promoter&nbsp
   4420..5211    +  CDS            neo: KKA2_KLEPN - Also known as kan, nptII. Experimental evidence at protein level: Swiss-Prot protein existence level 1. Resistance to kanamycin, neomycin, paromomycin, ribostamycin, butirosin and gentamicin B. From Klebsiella pneumoniae.
   5372..5960    -  rep_origin     ori: high-copy-number ColE1/pMB1/pBR322/pUC origin of replication
   6086..6134    -  polyA_signal   poly(A) signal: synthetic polyadenylation signal
   6158..6556    -  CDS            BSD: blasticidin S deaminase; Aspergillus terreus BSD; confers resistance to blasticidin
   6587..6944    -  promoter       SV40 promoter: SV40 enhancer and early promoter
>Addgene plasmid #211228 | pBiT3.1-N_SCAP:1-905 | addgene full sequence | sequence record 425922 | Addgene NGS Result
AAGACGCGTTAATTAAGACGTCGGCAGTGAAAAAAATGCTTTATTTGTGAAATTTGTGATGCTATTGCTT
TATTTGTAACCATTATAAGCTGCAATAAACAAGTTAACAACAACAATTGCATTCATTTTATGTTTCAGGT
TCAGGGGGAGGTGTGGGAGGTTTTTTAAAGCAAGTAAAACCTCTACAAATGTGGTATGGCTGATTATGAT
CCGCGGCCGCAATACGTCGACGTTATCAGCTGACTTCGTACGAGAGCCTAGGATTATGGCGCGCCACTAG
TTATTAATAGTAATCAATTACGGGGTCATTAGTTCATAGCCCATATATGGAGTTCCGCGTTACATAACTT
ACGGTAAATGGCCCGCCTGGCTGACCGCCCAACGACCCCCGCCCATTGACGTCAATAATGACGTATGTTC
CCATAGTAACGCCAATAGGGACTTTCCATTGACGTCAATGGGTGGAGTATTTACGGTAAACTGCCCACTT
GGCAGTACATCAAGTGTATCATATGCCAAGTCCGCCCCCTATTGACGTCAATGACGGTAAATGGCCCGCC
TGGCATTATGCCCAGTACATGACCTTACGGGACTTTCCTACTTGGCAGTACATCTACGTATTAGTCATCG
CTATTACCATGGTGATGCGGTTTTGGCAGTACACCAATGGGCGTGGATAGCGGTTTGACTCACGGGGATT
TCCAAGTCTCCACCCCATTGACGTCAATGGGAGTTTGTTTTGGCACCAAAATCAACGGGACTTTCCAAAA
TGTCGTAATAACCCCGCCCCGTTGACGCAAATGGGCGGTAGGCGTGTACGGTGGGAGGTCTATATAAGCA
GAGCTGGTTTAGTGAACCGTCAGATCACTAGAATCTTTATTGCGGTAGTTTATCACAGTTAAATTGCTAA
CGCAGTCAGTGCTTCTGACACAACAGTCTCGAACTTAAGCTGCAGAAGTTGGTCGTGAGGCACTGGGCAG
GTAAGTATCAAGGTTACAAGACAGGTTTAAGGAGACCAATAGAAACTGGGCTTGTCGAGACAGAGAAGAC
TCTTGCGTTTCTGATAGGCACCTATTGGTCTTACTGACATCCACTTTGCCTTTCTCTCCACAGGTGTCCA
CTCCCAGTTCAATTACAGCTCTTAAGGCTAGAGTATTAATACGACTCACTATAGGGGTTAGCGATCGCCA
TGGTGAGCGGCTGGCGGCTGTTCAAGAAGATTAGCGGGAGCTCCGGTGGCTCGAGCGGTATGACCCTGAC
TGAAAGGCTGCGTGAGAAGATATCTCGGGCCTTCTACAACCATGGGCTCCTCTGTGCATCCTATCCCATC
CCCATCATCCTCATCGGCTACTTCACCCTAGTGCCCGCCATCCAGGAGTTCTGTCTCTTTGCTGTCGTGG
GGCTGGTGTCTGACTTCTTCCTTCAGATGCTGTTTTTCACCACTGTCCTGTCCATTGACATTCGCCGGAT
GGAGCTAGCAGACCTGAACAAGCGACTGCCCCCTGAGGCCTGCCTGCCCTCAGCCAAGCCAGTGGGGCAG
CCAACGCGCTACGAGCGGCAGCTGGCTGTGAGGCCGTCCACACCCCACACCATCACGTTGCAGCCGTCTT
CCTTCCGAAACCTGCGGCTCCCCAAGAGGCTGCGTGTTGTCTACTTCCTGGCCCGCACCCGCCTGGCACA
GCGCCTCATCATGGCTGGCACCGTTGTCTGGATTGGCATCCTGGTATACACAGACCCAGCAGGGCTGCGC
AACTACCTCGCTGCCCAGGTGACGGAACAGAGCCCATTGGGTGAGGGAGCCCTGGCTCCCATGCCCGTGC
CTAGTGGCATGCTGCCCCCCAGCCACCCGGACCCTGCCTTCTCCATCTTCCCACCTGATGCCCCTAAGCT
ACCTGAGAACCAGACGTCGCCAGGCGAGTCACCTGAGCGTGGAGGTCCAGCAGAGGTTGTCCATGACAGC
CCAGTCCCAGAGGTAACCTGGGGGCCTGAGGATGAGGAACTTTGGAGGAAATTGTCCTTCCGCCACTGGC
CGACGCTCTTCAGCTATTACAACATCACACTGGCCAAGAGGTACATCAGCCTGCTGCCCGTCATCCCAGT
CACGCTCCGCCTGAACCCGAGGGAGGCTCTGGAGGGCCGGCACCCTCAGGACGGCCGCAGTGCCTGGCCC
CCACCGGGGCCCATACCTGCTGGGCACTGGGAAGCAGGACCCAAGGGCCCAGGTGGGGTGCAGGCCCATG
GAGACGTCACGCTGTACAAGGTGGCGGCGCTGGGCCTGGCCACCGGCATCGTCTTGGTGCTGCTGCTGCT
CTGCCTCTACCGCGTGCTATGCCCGCGCAACTACGGGCAGCTGGGTGGTGGGCCCGGGCGGCGGAGGCGC
GGGGAGCTGCCCTGCGACGACTACGGCTATGCGCCACCCGAGACGGAGATCGTGCCGCTTGTGCTGCGCG
GCCACCTCATGGACATCGAGTGCCTGGCCAGCGACGGCATGCTGCTGGTGAGCTGCTGCCTGGCAGGCCA
CATCTGCGTGTGGGACGCGCAGACCGGGGATTGCCTAACGCGCATTCCGCGCCCAGGGCAGCGCCGGGAC
AGTGGCGTGGGCAGCGGGCTTGAGGCTCAGGAGAGCTGGGAACGACTTTCAGATGGTGGGAAGGCTGGTC
CAGAGGAGCCTGGGGACAGCCCTCCCCTGAGACACCGCCCCCGGGGCCCTCCGCCGCCTTCCCTCTTCGG
GGACCAGCCTGACCTCACCTGCTTAATTGACACCAACTTTTCAGCGCAGCCTCGGTCCTCACAGCCCACT
CAGCCCGAGCCCCGGCACCGGGCGGTCTGTGGCCGCTCTCGGGACTCCCCAGGCTATGACTTCAGCTGCC
TGGTGCAGCGGGTGTACCAGGAGGAGGGGCTGGCGGCCGTCTGCACACCAGCCCTGCGCCCACCCTCGCC
TGGGCCGGTGCTGTCCCAGGCCCCTGAGGACGAGGGTGGCTCCCCCGAGAAAGGCTCCCCTTCCCTCGCC
TGGGCCCCCAGTGCCGAGGGTTCCATCTGGAGCTTGGAGCTGCAGGGCAACCTCATCGTGGTGGGGCGGA
GCAGCGGCCGGCTGGAGGTGTGGGACGCCATTGAAGGGGTGCTGTGCTGCAGCAGCGAGGAGGTCTCCTC
AGGCATTACCGCTCTGGTGTTCTTGGACAAAAGGATTGTGGCTGCACGGCTCAACGGTTCCCTTGATTTC
TTCTCCTTGGAGACCCACACTGCCCTCAGCCCCCTGCAGTTTAGAGGGACCCCAGGGCGGGGCAGTTCCC
CTGCCTCTCCAGTGTACAGCAGCAGCGACACAGTGGCCTGTCACCTGACCCACACAGTGCCCTGTGCACA
CCAAAAACCCATCACAGCCCTGAAAGCCGCTGCTGGGCGCTTGGTGACTGGGAGCCAAGACCACACACTG
AGAGTGTTCCGTCTGGAGGACTCGTGCTGCCTCTTCACCCTTCAGGGCCACTCAGGGGCCATCACGACCG
TGTACATTGACCAGACCATGGTGCTGGCCAGTGGAGGACAAGATGGGGCCATCTGCCTGTGGGATGTACT
GACTGGCAGCCGGGTCAGCCATGTGTTTGCTCACCGTGGGGATGTCACCTCCCTTACCTGTACCACCTCC
TGTGTCATCAGCAGTGGCCTGGATGACCTCATCAGCATCTGGGACCGCAGCACAGGCATCAAGTTCTACT
CCATTCAGCAGGACCTGGGCTGTGGTGCAAGCTTGGGTGTCATCTCAGACAACCTGCTGGTGACTGGCGG
CCAGGGCTGTGTCTCCTTTTGGGACCTAAACTACGGGGACCTGTTACAGACAGTCTACCTGGGGAAGAAC
AGTGAGGCCCAGCCTGCCCGCCAGATCCTGGTGCTGGACAACGCTGCCATTGTCTGCAACTTTGGCAGTG
AGCTCAGCCTGGTGTATGTGCCCTCTGTGCTGGAGAAGCTGGACTAATCTAGAGGTCAAGCTTCGGGGGT
TTAAACCTGCAGGCATGCAAGCTGATTTGGCTGCTGCCACCGCTGAGCAAGGCCGCTTCGAGCAGACATG
ATAAGATACATTGATGAGTTTGGACAAACCACAACTAGAATGCAGTGAAAAAAATGCTTTATTTGTGAAA
TTTGTGATGCTATTGCTTTATTTGTAACCATTATAAGCTGCAATAAACAAGTTAACAACAACAATTGCAT
TCATTTTATGTTTCAGGTTCAGGGGGAGATGTGGGAGGTTTTTTTAAGCAAGTAAAACCTCTACAAATGT
GGTAAAATCTTAATTAAGACTTCTAATATAACTTCGTATAGCATACATTATACGAAGTTATGGTTCCACT
GTTGACAATTAATCATCGGCATAGTATATCGGCATAGTATAATACGACAAGGTGAGGAACTAAACCCAGG
AGGCAGATCATGATTGAACAAGATGGATTGCACGCAGGTTCTCCGGCCGCTTGGGTGGAGAGGCTATTCG
GCTATGACTGGGCACAACAGACAATCGGCTGCTCTGATGCCGCCGTGTTCCGGCTGTCAGCGCAGGGGCG
CCCGGTTCTTTTTGTCAAGACCGACCTGTCCGGTGCCCTGAATGAACTGCAGGACGAGGCAGCGCGGCTA
TCGTGGCTGGCCACGACGGGCGTTCCTTGCGCAGCTGTGCTCGACGTTGTCACTGAAGCGGGAAGGGACT
GGCTGCTATTGGGCGAAGTGCCGGGGCAGGATCTCCTGTCATCTCACCTTGCTCCTGCCGAGAAAGTATC
CATCATGGCTGATGCAATGCGGCGGCTGCATACGCTTGATCCGGCTACCTGCCCATTCGACCACCAAGCG
AAACATCGCATCGAGCGAGCACGTACTCGGATGGAAGCCGGTCTTGTCGATCAGGATGATCTGGACGAAG
AGCATCAGGGGCTCGCGCCAGCCGAACTGTTCGCCAGGCTCAAGGCGCGCATGCCCGACGGCGAGGATCT
CGTCGTGACCCATGGCGATGCCTGCTTGCCGAATATCATGGTGGAAAATGGCCGCTTTTCTGGATTCATC
GACTGTGGCCGGCTGGGTGTGGCGGACCGCTATCAGGACATAGCGTTGGCTACCCGTGATATTGCTGAAG
AGCTTGGCGGCGAATGGGCTGACCGCTTCCTCGTGCTTTACGGTATCGCCGCTCCCGATTCGCAGCGCAT
CGCCTTCTATCGCCTTCTTGACGAGTTCTTCTGATTCGAAATGACCGACCAAGCGACGCCCAACCGGTAT
CAGCTCACTCAAAGGCGGTAATACGGTTATCCACAGAATCAGGGGATAACGCAGGAAAGAACATGTGAGC
AAAAGGCCAGCAAAAGGCCAGGAACCGTAAAAAGGCCGCGTTGCTGGCGTTTTTCCATAGGCTCCGCCCC
CCTGACGAGCATCACAAAAATCGACGCTCAAGTCAGAGGTGGCGAAACCCGACAGGACTATAAAGATACC
AGGCGTTTCCCCCTGGAAGCTCCCTCGTGCGCTCTCCTGTTCCGACCCTGCCGCTTACCGGATACCTGTC
CGCCTTTCTCCCTTCGGGAAGCGTGGCGCTTTCTCATAGCTCACGCTGTAGGTATCTCAGTTCGGTGTAG
GTCGTTCGCTCCAAGCTGGGCTGTGTGCACGAACCCCCCGTTCAGCCCGACCGCTGCGCCTTATCCGGTA
ACTATCGTCTTGAGTCCAACCCGGTAAGACACGACTTATCGCCACTGGCAGCAGCCACTGGTAACAGGAT
TAGCAGAGCGAGGTATGTAGGCGGTGCTACAGAGTTCTTGAAGTGGTGGCCTAACTACGGCTACACTAGA
AGGACAGTATTTGGTATCTGCGCTCTGCTGAAGCCAGTTACCTTCGGAAAAAGAGTTGGTAGCTCTTGAT
CCGGCAAACAAACCACCGCTGGTAGCGGTGGTTTTTTTGTTTGCAAGCAGCAGATTACGCGCAGAAAAAA
AGGATTTCAAGAAGATCCTTTGATCTTTTCTACGGGGTCTGACGCTCAGTGGAACGAAAACTCACGTTAA
GGGATTTTGGTCATGAGATTATCAAAAAGGATCTTCACCTAGATCCTTTTATAGTCCGGAATCGTCACAC
AAAAAACCAACACACAGATGTAATGAAAATAAAGATATTTTATTGCGGCCATCGTGATGGCTAGAGTTTA
GCCCTCCCACACATAACCAGAGGGCAGCAATTCACGAATCCCAACTGCCGTCGGCTGTCCATCACTGTCC
TTCACTATGGCTTTGATCCCAGGATGCAGATCGAGAAGCACCTGTCGGCACCGTCCGCAGGGGCTCAAGA
TGCCCCTGTTCTCATTTCCGATCGCGACGATACAAGTCAGGTTGCCAGCTGCCGCAGCAGCAGCAGTGCC
CAGCACCACGAGTTCTGCACAAGGTCCCCCAGTAAAATGATATACATTGACACCAGTGAAGATGCGGCCG
TCGCTAGAGAGAGCTGCGCTGGCGACGCTGTAGTCTTCAGAGATGGGGATGCTGTTGATTGTAGCCGTTG
CTCTTTCAATGAGGGTGGATTCTTCTTGAGACAAAGGCTTGGCCATGGTGGCGCTAGTGTCAGAAGAATC
GAGCTTTTTGCAAAAGCCTAGGCCTCCAAAAAAGCCTCCTCACTACTTCTGGAATAGCTCAGAGGCCGAG
GCGGCCTCGGCCTCTGCATAAATAAAAAAAATTAGTCAGCCATGGGGCGGAGAATGGGCGGAACTGGGCG
GAGTTAGGGGCGGGATGGGCGGAGTTAGGGGCGGGACTATGGTTGCTGACTAATTGAGATGCATGCTTTG
CATACTTCTGCCTGCTGGGGAGCCTGGGGACTTTCCACACCTGGTTGCTGACTAATTGAGATGCATGCTT
TGCATACTTCTGCCTGCTGGGGAGCCTGGGGACTTTCCACACCCTAACTGACACACATTCCACAGCTGGT
TCTTTCCGCCTCAGAAGGTACCTAACCAAGTTCCTCTTTCAGAGGTTATTTCAGGCCATGGTGCTGCGC
