>Addgene plasmid #211228 | pBiT3.1-N_SCAP:1-905 | depositor partial sequence | sequence record 411934 | Insert sequence
ATGACCCTGACTGAAAGGCTGCGTGAGAAGATATCTCGGGCCTTCTACAACCATGGGCTCCTCTGTGCAT
CCTATCCCATCCCCATCATCCTCATCGGCTACTTCACCCTAGTGCCCGCCATCCAGGAGTTCTGTCTCTT
TGCTGTCGTGGGGCTGGTGTCTGACTTCTTCCTTCAGATGCTGTTTTTCACCACTGTCCTGTCCATTGAC
ATTCGCCGGATGGAGCTAGCAGACCTGAACAAGCGACTGCCCCCTGAGGCCTGCCTGCCCTCAGCCAAGC
CAGTGGGGCAGCCAACGCGCTACGAGCGGCAGCTGGCTGTGAGGCCGTCCACACCCCACACCATCACGTT
GCAGCCGTCTTCCTTCCGAAACCTGCGGCTCCCCAAGAGGCTGCGTGTTGTCTACTTCCTGGCCCGCACC
CGCCTGGCACAGCGCCTCATCATGGCTGGCACCGTTGTCTGGATTGGCATCCTGGTATACACAGACCCAG
CAGGGCTGCGCAACTACCTCGCTGCCCAGGTGACGGAACAGAGCCCATTGGGTGAGGGAGCCCTGGCTCC
CATGCCCGTGCCTAGTGGCATGCTGCCCCCCAGCCACCCGGACCCTGCCTTCTCCATCTTCCCACCTGAT
GCCCCTAAGCTACCTGAGAACCAGACGTCGCCAGGCGAGTCACCTGAGCGTGGAGGTCCAGCAGAGGTTG
TCCATGACAGCCCAGTCCCAGAGGTAACCTGGGGGCCTGAGGATGAGGAACTTTGGAGGAAATTGTCCTT
CCGCCACTGGCCGACGCTCTTCAGCTATTACAACATCACACTGGCCAAGAGGTACATCAGCCTGCTGCCC
GTCATCCCAGTCACGCTCCGCCTGAACCCGAGGGAGGCTCTGGAGGGCCGGCACCCTCAGGACGGCCGCA
GTGCCTGGCCCCCACCGGGGCCCATACCTGCTGGGCACTGGGAAGCAGGACCCAAGGGCCCAGGTGGGGT
GCAGGCCCATGGAGACGTCACGCTGTACAAGGTGGCGGCGCTGGGCCTGGCCACCGGCATCGTCTTGGTG
CTGCTGCTGCTCTGCCTCTACCGCGTGCTATGCCCGCGCAACTACGGGCAGCTGGGTGGTGGGCCCGGGC
GGCGGAGGCGCGGGGAGCTGCCCTGCGACGACTACGGCTATGCGCCACCCGAGACGGAGATCGTGCCGCT
TGTGCTGCGCGGCCACCTCATGGACATCGAGTGCCTGGCCAGCGACGGCATGCTGCTGGTGAGCTGCTGC
CTGGCAGGCCACATCTGCGTGTGGGACGCGCAGACCGGGGATTGCCTAACGCGCATTCCGCGCCCAGGGC
AGCGCCGGGACAGTGGCGTGGGCAGCGGGCTTGAGGCTCAGGAGAGCTGGGAACGACTTTCAGATGGTGG
GAAGGCTGGTCCAGAGGAGCCTGGGGACAGCCCTCCCCTGAGACACCGCCCCCGGGGCCCTCCGCCGCCT
TCCCTCTTCGGGGACCAGCCTGACCTCACCTGCTTAATTGACACCAACTTTTCAGCGCAGCCTCGGTCCT
CACAGCCCACTCAGCCCGAGCCCCGGCACCGGGCGGTCTGTGGCCGCTCTCGGGACTCCCCAGGCTATGA
CTTCAGCTGCCTGGTGCAGCGGGTGTACCAGGAGGAGGGGCTGGCGGCCGTCTGCACACCAGCCCTGCGC
CCACCCTCGCCTGGGCCGGTGCTGTCCCAGGCCCCTGAGGACGAGGGTGGCTCCCCCGAGAAAGGCTCCC
CTTCCCTCGCCTGGGCCCCCAGTGCCGAGGGTTCCATCTGGAGCTTGGAGCTGCAGGGCAACCTCATCGT
GGTGGGGCGGAGCAGCGGCCGGCTGGAGGTGTGGGACGCCATTGAAGGGGTGCTGTGCTGCAGCAGCGAG
GAGGTCTCCTCAGGCATTACCGCTCTGGTGTTCTTGGACAAAAGGATTGTGGCTGCACGGCTCAACGGTT
CCCTTGATTTCTTCTCCTTGGAGACCCACACTGCCCTCAGCCCCCTGCAGTTTAGAGGGACCCCAGGGCG
GGGCAGTTCCCCTGCCTCTCCAGTGTACAGCAGCAGCGACACAGTGGCCTGTCACCTGACCCACACAGTG
CCCTGTGCACACCAAAAACCCATCACAGCCCTGAAAGCCGCTGCTGGGCGCTTGGTGACTGGGAGCCAAG
ACCACACACTGAGAGTGTTCCGTCTGGAGGACTCGTGCTGCCTCTTCACCCTTCAGGGCCACTCAGGGGC
CATCACGACCGTGTACATTGACCAGACCATGGTGCTGGCCAGTGGAGGACAAGATGGGGCCATCTGCCTG
TGGGATGTACTGACTGGCAGCCGGGTCAGCCATGTGTTTGCTCACCGTGGGGATGTCACCTCCCTTACCT
GTACCACCTCCTGTGTCATCAGCAGTGGCCTGGATGACCTCATCAGCATCTGGGACCGCAGCACAGGCAT
CAAGTTCTACTCCATTCAGCAGGACCTGGGCTGTGGTGCAAGCTTGGGTGTCATCTCAGACAACCTGCTG
GTGACTGGCGGCCAGGGCTGTGTCTCCTTTTGGGACCTAAACTACGGGGACCTGTTACAGACAGTCTACC
TGGGGAAGAACAGTGAGGCCCAGCCTGCCCGCCAGATCCTGGTGCTGGACAACGCTGCCATTGTCTGCAA
CTTTGGCAGTGAGCTCAGCCTGGTGTATGTGCCCTCTGTGCTGGAGAAGCTGGAC
